Addgene plasmid #158018: Expression_vector_RO2_9
Purpose: Expression vector for the de novo designed protein Expression_vector_RO2_9
Depositing lab: Tanja Kortemme. Depositing organization: University of California, San Francisco (UCSF). Publication: Expanding the space of protein geometries by computational design of de novo fold families. Pan X, Thompson MC, Zhang Y, Liu L, Fraser JS, Kelly MJS, Kortemme T. Science. 2020 Aug 28;369(6507):1132-1136. doi: 10.1126/science.abc0881. PubMed 32855341.
Backbone
  Vector backbone: pET-28a(+)
  Vector type: Bacterial Expression
Growth in bacteria
  Bacterial resistance: Kanamycin, 50 μg/mL
  Growth temperature: 37°C
  Growth strain: DH5alpha
  Copy number: High Copy
Gene/Insert
  Gene/Insert name: de novo designed protein RO2_9
  Species: Synthetic
  Tag / fusion protein: 6x His tag (N terminal on insert)
  Cloning method: Restriction Enzyme; 5′ cloning site NdeI (not destroyed); 3′ cloning site XhoI (not destroyed)
Terms and licenses: Academic/Nonprofit Terms; Industry Terms: Not Available to Industry
Depositor comments: Please visit https://www.biorxiv.org/content/10.1101/2020.04.14.041772v1 for bioRxiv preprint.
How to cite: Expression_vector_RO2_9 was a gift from Tanja Kortemme (Addgene plasmid # 158018 ; http://n2t.net/addgene:158018 ; RRID:Addgene_158018)
