[The description below was written by a language model from this plasmid's Addgene catalogue record and pLannotate feature annotations shown in this document.]
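Description:
Expression_vector_RO2_9 is a bacterial expression plasmid built on the pET-28a(+) backbone, about 5.6 kb according to the sequenced record, that carries the coding sequence for RO2_9, a synthetic, de novo computationally designed protein. The insert was cloned between the NdeI and XhoI sites, both of which are retained. This places it in frame behind the vector's N-terminal 6xHis tag and thrombin cleavage site. The feature table does not annotate the designed open reading frame itself, as expected for a sequence with no natural homologue, but it should lie in the unannotated stretch between the thrombin site and a downstream His-tag annotation. That downstream His sequence is the vector's optional C-terminal tag. The catalogue entry lists only the N-terminal tag, so the record does not establish whether the C-terminal one is translated. Short hits labelled capTEV, 9xHis and SET1 are partial matches to these His-tag and vector-derived sequences rather than separate functional elements.

Expression is driven by a T7 promoter with an adjacent lac operator and the T7 gene 10 ribosome binding site, and is ended by the T7 terminator. The plasmid-borne lacI gene supplies repressor, so transcription stays off until induction with IPTG in a host that provides T7 RNA polymerase. The plasmid is selected with kanamycin through the aph(3')-Ia gene and replicates from a pBR322-type origin accompanied by the bom and rop elements. An f1 origin is also present. The tetracycline-resistance fragments are non-functional backbone remnants. The construct is intended for producing His-tagged RO2_9 in E. coli, which allows affinity purification for characterisation of the designed fold.
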