Features (pLannotate 1.2.2; 20 found; start..end, strand, type, name):
      1..19      +  promoter       T7 promoter: promoter for bacteriophage T7 RNA polymerase
     20..44      +  protein_bind   lac operator: The lac repressor binds to the lac operator to inhibit transcription in E. coli. This inhibition can be relieved by adding lactose or isopropyl-β-D-thiogalactopyranoside (IPTG). lac repressor encoded by lacI
     59..81      +  RBS            RBS: efficient ribosome binding site from bacteriophage T7 gene 10 (Olins and Rangwala, 1989)
    100..116     +  CDS            capTEV™ (fragment): composite tag for in vivo biotinylation, TEV protease cleavage, and 6xHis tagging
    127..144     +  CDS            thrombin site: thrombin recognition and cleavage site
    466..483     +  CDS            9xHis (fragment): 9xHis affinity tag
    493..542     +  CDS            SET1 (fragment): solubility-enhancement tag derived from T7 phage gene 10B
    550..597     +  terminator     T7 terminator: transcription terminator for bacteriophage T7 RNA polymerase
    634..1062    +  rep_origin     f1 ori (sequence partly withheld): f1 bacteriophage origin of replication; arrow indicates direction of (+) strand synthesis
   1115..1172    +  promoter       AmpR promoter (fragment): bla
   1181..1996    -  CDS            KanR: aminoglycoside phosphotransferase; aph(3')-Ia; confers resistance to kanamycin in bacteria or G418 (Geneticin®) in eukaryotes
   2118..2706    +  rep_origin     ori: high-copy-number ColE1/pMB1/pBR322/pUC origin of replication
   2892..3031    -  misc_feature   bom: basis of mobility region from pBR322
   3133..3324    -  CDS            rop: Rop protein, which maintains plasmids at low copy number; rop
   3341..3721    +  CDS            YPB1_ECOLX: Protein predicted: Swiss-Prot protein existence level 4. From Escherichia coli.
   3793..4084    -  CDS            TcR (fragment): tetracycline efflux protein; tet; confers resistance to tetracycline
   4099..4120    -  protein_bind   CAP binding site: CAP binding activates transcription in the presence of cAMP. E. coli catabolite activator protein
   4133..5215    -  CDS            lacI: lac repressor; lacI; The lac repressor binds to the lac operator to inhibit transcription in E. coli. This inhibition can be relieved by adding lactose or isopropyl-β-D-thiogalactopyranoside (IPTG).
   5216..5293    -  promoter       lacI promoter: lacI
   5301..5580    -  CDS            TcR (fragment): tetracycline efflux protein; tet; confers resistance to tetracycline
>Addgene plasmid #158018 | Expression_vector_RO2_9 | addgene full sequence | sequence record 309529 | Addgene NGS Result
TAATACGACTCACTATAGGGGAATTGTGAGCGGATAACAATTCCCCTCTAGAAATAATTTTGTTTAACTT
TAAGAAGGAGATATACCATGGGCAGCAGCCATCATCATCATCATCACAGCAGCGGCCTGGTGCCGCGCGG
CAGCCATATGAATTTGATCGTTTTCATCTGGTCCAATGACAAGAAGCTTATCGAAGAGGCCCGCAAGATG
GCAGAGAAGGCAAATTTGTACCTCTTCACGTTGGGAGACAATGCTGAGAAGGTTTTACAAGAGGCCGTTG
AGAAGGTTGCCGGTGACAATGTAAAGATCTTGGTTTTGATCGAGGACACGAAGGACGCTGACAAGCTTGC
AAAGAAGTTAAAGGAGATCGCAGACAAGAAGAATTGGGACATCCGCATCCGCAAGGTAACTTCGCCAGAC
GAGGCTAAGCGCTGGATCAAGGAGTTCTCTGAGGAGTGACTCGAGCACCACCACCACCACCACTGAGATC
CGGCTGCTAACAAAGCCCGAAAGGAAGCTGAGTTGGCTGCTGCCACCGCTGAGCAATAACTAGCATAACC
CCTTGGGGCCTCTAAACGGGTCTTGAGGGGTTTTTTGCTGAAAGGAGGAACTATATCCGGATTGGCGAAT
GGG
[124 nt withheld, positions 634-757]
C
[91 nt withheld, positions 759-849]
A
[49 nt withheld, positions 851-899]
CCTTTGACGTTGGAGTCCACGTTCTTT
[37 nt withheld, positions 927-963]
ACCCTATCTCGGTCTATTCTTTTGATTTATAAGGGATTTTGCCGATTTCGGCCTATTGGTTAAAAAATGA
GCTGATTTAACAAAAATTTAACGCGAATTTTAACAAAATATTAACGCTTACAATTTAGGTGGCACTTTTC
GGGGAAATGTGCGCGGAACCCCTATTTGTTTATTTTTCTAAATACATTCAAATATGTATCCGCTCATGAA
TTAATTCTTAGAAAAACTCATCGAGCATCAAATGAAACTGCAATTTATTCATATCAGGATTATCAATACC
ATATTTTTGAAAAAGCCGTTTCTGTAATGAAGGAGAAAACTCACCGAGGCAGTTCCATAGGATGGCAAGA
TCCTGGTATCGGTCTGCGATTCCGACTCGTCCAACATCAATACAACCTATTAATTTCCCCTCGTCAAAAA
TAAGGTTATCAAGTGAGAAATCACCATGAGTGACGACTGAATCCGGTGAGAATGGCAAAAGTTTATGCAT
TTCTTTCCAGACTTGTTCAACAGGCCAGCCATTACGCTCGTCATCAAAATCACTCGCATCAACCAAACCG
TTATTCATTCGTGATTGCGCCTGAGCGAGACGAAATACGCGATCGCTGTTAAAAGGACAATTACAAACAG
GAATCGAATGCAACCGGCGCAGGAACACTGCCAGCGCATCAACAATATTTTCACCTGAATCAGGATATTC
TTCTAATACCTGGAATGCTGTTTTCCCGGGGATCGCAGTGGTGAGTAACCATGCATCATCAGGAGTACGG
ATAAAATGCTTGATGGTCGGAAGAGGCATAAATTCCGTCAGCCAGTTTAGTCTGACCATCTCATCTGTAA
CATCATTGGCAACGCTACCTTTGCCATGTTTCAGAAACAACTCTGGCGCATCGGGCTTCCCATACAATCG
ATAGATTGTCGCACCTGATTGCCCGACATTATCGCGAGCCCATTTATACCCATATAAATCAGCATCCATG
TTGGAATTTAATCGCGGCCTAGAGCAAGACGTTTCCCGTTGAATATGGCTCATAACACCCCTTGTATTAC
TGTTTATGTAAGCAGACAGTTTTATTGTTCATGACCAAAATCCCTTAACGTGAGTTTTCGTTCCACTGAG
CGTCAGACCCCGTAGAAAAGATCAAAGGATCTTCTTGAGATCCTTTTTTTCTGCGCGTAATCTGCTGCTT
GCAAACAAAAAAACCACCGCTACCAGCGGTGGTTTGTTTGCCGGATCAAGAGCTACCAACTCTTTTTCCG
AAGGTAACTGGCTTCAGCAGAGCGCAGATACCAAATACTGTCCTTCTAGTGTAGCCGTAGTTAGGCCACC
ACTTCAAGAACTCTGTAGCACCGCCTACATACCTCGCTCTGCTAATCCTGTTACCAGTGGCTGCTGCCAG
TGGCGATAAGTCGTGTCTTACCGGGTTGGACTCAAGACGATAGTTACCGGATAAGGCGCAGCGGTCGGGC
TGAACGGGGGGTTCGTGCACACAGCCCAGCTTGGAGCGAACGACCTACACCGAACTGAGATACCTACAGC
GTGAGCTATGAGAAAGCGCCACGCTTCCCGAAGGGAGAAAGGCGGACAGGTATCCGGTAAGCGGCAGGGT
CGGAACAGGAGAGCGCACGAGGGAGCTTCCAGGGGGAAACGCCTGGTATCTTTATAGTCCTGTCGGGTTT
CGCCACCTCTGACTTGAGCGTCGATTTTTGTGATGCTCGTCAGGGGGGCGGAGCCTATGGAAAAACGCCA
GCAACGCGGCCTTTTTACGGTTCCTGGCCTTTTGCTGGCCTTTTGCTCACATGTTCTTTCCTGCGTTATC
CCCTGATTCTGTGGATAACCGTATTACCGCCTTTGAGTGAGCTGATACCGCTCGCCGCAGCCGAACGACC
GAGCGCAGCGAGTCAGTGAGCGAGGAAGCGGAAGAGCGCCTGATGCGGTATTTTCTCCTTACGCATCTGT
GCGGTATTTCACACCGCAATGGTGCACTCTCAGTACAATCTGCTCTGATGCCGCATAGTTAAGCCAGTAT
ACACTCCGCTATCGCTACGTGACTGGGTCATGGCTGCGCCCCGACACCCGCCAACACCCGCTGACGCGCC
CTGACGGGCTTGTCTGCTCCCGGCATCCGCTTACAGACAAGCTGTGACCGTCTCCGGGAGCTGCATGTGT
CAGAGGTTTTCACCGTCATCACCGAAACGCGCGAGGCAGCTGCGGTAAAGCTCATCAGCGTGGTCGTGAA
GCGATTCACAGATGTCTGCCTGTTCATCCGCGTCCAGCTCGTTGAGTTTCTCCAGAAGCGTTAATGTCTG
GCTTCTGATAAAGCGGGCCATGTTAAGGGCGGTTTTTTCCTGTTTGGTCACTGATGCCTCCGTGTAAGGG
GGATTTCTGTTCATGGGGGTAATGATACCGATGAAACGAGAGAGGATGCTCACGATACGGGTTACTGATG
ATGAACATGCCCGGTTACTGGAACGTTGTGAGGGTAAACAACTGGCGGTATGGATGCGGCGGGACCAGAG
AAAAATCACTCAGGGTCAATGCCAGCGCTTCGTTAATACAGATGTAGGTGTTCCACAGGGTAGCCAGCAG
CATCCTGCGATGCAGATCCGGAACATAATGGTGCAGGGCGCTGACTTCCGCGTTTCCAGACTTTACGAAA
CACGGAAACCGAAGACCATTCATGTTGTTGCTCAGGTCGCAGACGTTTTGCAGCAGCAGTCGCTTCACGT
TCGCTCGCGTATCGGTGATTCATTCTGCTAACCAGTAAGGCAACCCCGCCAGCCTAGCCGGGTCCTCAAC
GACAGGAGCACGATCATGCGCACCCGTGGGGCCGCCATGCCGGCGATAATGGCCTGCTTCTCGCCGAAAC
GTTTGGTGGCGGGACCAGTGACGAAGGCTTGAGCGAGGGCGTGCAAGATTCCGAATACCGCAAGCGACAG
GCCGATCATCGTCGCGCTCCAGCGAAAGCGGTCCTCGCCGAAAATGACCCAGAGCGCTGCCGGCACCTGT
CCTACGAGTTGCATGATAAAGAAGACAGTCATAAGTGCGGCGACGATAGTCATGCCCCGCGCCCACCGGA
AGGAGCTGACTGGGTTGAAGGCTCTCAAGGGCATCGGTCGAGATCCCGGTGCCTAATGAGTGAGCTAACT
TACATTAATTGCGTTGCGCTCACTGCCCGCTTTCCAGTCGGGAAACCTGTCGTGCCAGCTGCATTAATGA
ATCGGCCAACGCGCGGGGAGAGGCGGTTTGCGTATTGGGCGCCAGGGTGGTTTTTCTTTTCACCAGTGAG
ACGGGCAACAGCTGATTGCCCTTCACCGCCTGGCCCTGAGAGAGTTGCAGCAAGCGGTCCACGCTGGTTT
GCCCCAGCAGGCGAAAATCCTGTTTGATGGTGGTTAACGGCGGGATATAACATGAGCTGTCTTCGGTATC
GTCGTATCCCACTACCGAGATATCCGCACCAACGCGCAGCCCGGACTCGGTAATGGCGCGCATTGCGCCC
AGCGCCATCTGATCGTTGGCAACCAGCATCGCAGTGGGAACGATGCCCTCATTCAGCATTTGCATGGTTT
GTTGAAAACCGGACATGGCACTCCAGTCGCCTTCCCGTTCCGCTATCGGCTGAATTTGATTGCGAGTGAG
ATATTTATGCCAGCCAGCCAGACGCAGACGCGCCGAGACAGAACTTAATGGGCCCGCTAACAGCGCGATT
TGCTGGTGACCCAATGCGACCAGATGCTCCACGCCCAGTCGCGTACCGTCTTCATGGGAGAAAATAATAC
TGTTGATGGGTGTCTGGTCAGAGACATCAAGAAATAACGCCGGAACATTAGTGCAGGCAGCTTCCACAGC
AATGGCATCCTGGTCATCCAGCGGATAGTTAATGATCAGCCCACTGACGCGTTGCGCGAGAAGATTGTGC
ACCGCCGCTTTACAGGCTTCGACGCCGCTTCGTTCTACCATCGACACCACCACGCTGGCACCCAGTTGAT
CGGCGCGAGATTTAATCGCCGCGACAATTTGCGACGGCGCGTGCAGGGCCAGACTGGAGGTGGCAACGCC
AATCAGCAACGACTGTTTGCCCGCCAGTTGTTGTGCCACGCGGTTGGGAATGTAATTCAGCTCCGCCATC
GCCGCTTCCACTTTTTCCCGCGTTTTCGCAGAAACGTGGCTGGCCTGGTTCACCACGCGGGAAACGGTCT
GATAAGAGACACCGGCATACTCTGCGACATCGTATAACGTTACTGGTTTCACATTCACCACCCTGAATTG
ACTCTCTTCCGGGCGCTATCATGCCATACCGCGAAAGGTTTTGCGCCATTCGATGGTGTCCGGGATCTCG
ACGCTCTCCCTTATGCGACTCCTGCATTAGGAAGCAGCCCAGTAGTAGGTTGAGGCCGTTGAGCACCGCC
GCCGCAAGGAATGGTGCATGCAAGGAGATGGCGCCCAACAGTCCCCCGGCCACGGGGCCTGCCACCATAC
CCACGCCGAAACAAGCGCTCATGAGCCCGAAGTGGCGAGCCCGATCTTCCCCATCGGTGATGTCGGCGAT
ATAGGCGCCAGCAACCGCACCTGTGGCGCCGGTGATGCCGGCCACGATGCGTCCGGCGTAGAGGATCGAG
ATCTCGATCCCGCGAAAT
