>Addgene plasmid #158018 | Expression_vector_RO2_9 | depositor partial sequence | sequence record 304952 | de novo designed protein RO2_9
AATTTGATCGTTTTCATCTGGTCCAATGACAAGAAGCTTATCGAAGAGGCCCGCAAGATGGCAGAGAAGG
CAAATTTGTACCTCTTCACGTTGGGAGACAATGCTGAGAAGGTTTTACAAGAGGCCGTTGAGAAGGTTGC
CGGTGACAATGTAAAGATCTTGGTTTTGATCGAGGACACGAAGGACGCTGACAAGCTTGCAAAGAAGTTA
AAGGAGATCGCAGACAAGAAGAATTGGGACATCCGCATCCGCAAGGTAACTTCGCCAGACGAGGCTAAGC
GCTGGATCAAGGAGTTCTCTGAGGAGTGA
